Addgene plasmid #244580: CL20_mEGFP_FOidr_028
Purpose: Express mEGFP-tagged intrinsically disordered protein (IDR), FOidr_028, derived from human fusion protein C11orf95_RELA
Depositing lab: Richard Kriwacki. Depositing organization: St. Jude Children's Research Hospital. Publication: Proteome-wide computational analyses reveal links between protein condensate formation and RNA biology. Maiti S, Tripathi S, Baggett DW, Phillips AH, Park CG, Wang J, Wahiduzzaman, Freyaldenhoven WT, Kinger S, Pioso BJ, Bollinger JC, Somjee R, Lang B, Babu MM, Kriwacki RW. Sci Adv. 2025 Dec 5;11(49):eady1420. doi: 10.1126/sciadv.ady1420. Epub 2025 Dec 3. PubMed 41337585.
Backbone
  Vector backbone: CL20
  Vector type: Mammalian Expression
Growth in bacteria
  Bacterial resistance: Ampicillin, 100 μg/mL
  Growth temperature: 37°C
  Growth strain: NEB Stable
  Copy number: High Copy
Gene/Insert
  Gene/Insert name: FOidr_028
  Species: H. sapiens (human)
  Mutation: Unmutated
  Tag / fusion protein: monomeric EGFP (N terminal on insert)
  Cloning method: Restriction Enzyme; 5′ cloning site Unknown (unknown if destroyed)
Terms and licenses: Academic/Nonprofit Terms; Industry Terms: Not Available to Industry
Depositor comments: C11orf95_RELA_661_932
How to cite: CL20_mEGFP_FOidr_028 was a gift from Richard Kriwacki (Addgene plasmid # 244580 ; http://n2t.net/addgene:244580 ; RRID:Addgene_244580)
