[The description below was written by a language model from this plasmid's Addgene catalogue record and pLannotate feature annotations shown in this document.]
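Description:
CL20_mEGFP_FOidr_028 is a mammalian expression plasmid built on the CL20 backbone. The catalogue lists it simply as a mammalian expression vector, but the feature annotation shows the architecture of a self-inactivating HIV-1 lentiviral transfer vector. A CMV enhancer is fused to a truncated 5' LTR, followed by the Ψ packaging signal with a partial gag sequence, the cPPT/CTS, the Rev response element, and a ΔU3 3' LTR fragment backed by a rabbit β-globin polyadenylation signal. These elements would allow the genomic RNA to be transcribed, exported and packaged when helper functions are supplied in trans, and the U3 deletion would silence LTR promoter activity after integration. The plasmid can also be used by direct transfection. In bacteria it is maintained through a high-copy ColE1/pUC-type origin and selected with ampicillin through the β-lactamase gene. The backbone also carries an SV40 origin and poly(A) signal, along with remnants of lac regulatory sequences.

The payload sits between the RRE and the 3' LTR. An internal CMV enhancer/promoter drives monomeric EGFP fused to the N terminus of FOidr_028. A short match to a tight TRE promoter most likely reflects shared minimal CMV sequence rather than a functional Tet-responsive element. FOidr_028 is an unmutated intrinsically disordered region taken from the human oncogenic fusion protein C11orf95-RELA, and the depositor's comment gives it as residues 661–932 of the fusion. The annotation identifies this segment as a fragment of RELA (NF-κB p65). The stated purpose is to express this fluorescently tagged IDR in mammalian cells. The associated publication concerns protein condensate formation, which suggests the construct is used to image how the IDR behaves in cells.
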