Features (pLannotate 1.2.2; 29 found; start..end, strand, type, name):
    199..254     -  polyA_signal   β-globin poly(A) signal: rabbit β-globin polyadenylation signal (Gil and Proudfoot, 1987)
    340..475     -  LTR            3' LTR (ΔU3) (fragment): self-inactivating 3' long terminal repeat (LTR) from HIV-1
    477..545     -  CDS            nef (fragment): NEF_HV1Z2 - Experimental evidence at protein level: Swiss-Prot protein existence level 1. Extracellular Nef protein targets CD4(+) T-lymphocytes for apoptosis by interacting with CXCR4 surface receptors. From Human immunodeficiency virus type 1 group M subtype D (isolate Z2/CDC-Z34) (HIV-1).
    571..1386    -  CDS            RELA (fragment): TF65_HUMAN - Also known as NFKB3. Experimental evidence at protein level: Swiss-Prot protein existence level 1. NF-kappa-B is a pleiotropic transcription factor present in almost all cell types and is the endpoint of a series of signal transduction events that are initiated by a vast array of stimuli related to many biological processes such as inflammation, immunity, differentiation, cell growth, tumorigenesis and apoptosis. NF-kappa-B is a homo- or heterodimeric complex formed by the Rel-like domain- containing proteins RELA/p65, RELB, NFKB1/p105, NFKB1/p50, REL and NFKB2/p52. The heterodime
   1429..2145    -  CDS            mEGFP: mEGFP is a basic (constitutively fluorescent) green fluorescent protein published in 2002, derived from Aequorea victoria. It has moderate acid sensitivity.
   2159..2196    -  misc_feature   MCS (fragment): multiple cloning site
   2195..2211    -  promoter       tight TRE promoter (fragment): Tet-responsive promoter PTight, consisting of seven tet operator sequences followed by the minimal CMV promoter
   2227..2430    -  promoter       CMV promoter: human cytomegalovirus (CMV) immediate early promoter
   2431..2734    -  enhancer       CMV enhancer: human cytomegalovirus immediate early enhancer
   2802..2818    -  misc_feature   MCS (fragment): multiple cloning site
   2818..2843    -  CDS            Rev (fragment): human immunodeficiency virus 1 (HIV-1) Rev protein; rev; enhances nuclear export of unspliced and incompletely spliced viral mRNAs
   3220..3453    -  misc_feature   RRE: The Rev response element (RRE) of HIV-1 allows for Rev-dependent mRNA export from the nucleus to the cytoplasm.
   3587..3670    -  CDS            vif (fragment): VIF_HV1BR - Experimental evidence at protein level: Swiss-Prot protein existence level 1. Counteracts the innate antiviral activity of host APOBEC3F and APOBEC3G. Forms a complex with host APOBEC3F and APOBEC3G thus preventing the entry of these lethally hypermutating enzymes into progeny virions. Recruits an active E3 ubiquitin ligase complex composed of elongin BC, CUL5, and RBX2 to induce polyubiquitination of APOBEC3G and APOBEC3F. In turn, they are directed to the 26S proteasome for degradation. Vif interaction with APOBEC3G also blocks its cytidine deaminase activity in a proteasome-inde
   3813..3930    -  misc_feature   cPPT/CTS: central polypurine tract and central termination sequence of HIV-1
   4079..4438    -  CDS            HIV-1 gag (fragment): gag protein from human immunodeficiency virus 1; gag
   4422..4547    -  misc_feature   HIV-1 Ψ: packaging signal of human immunodeficiency virus type 1
   4594..4851    -  LTR            5' LTR (truncated): truncated 5' long terminal repeat (LTR) from HIV-1
   4853..5232    -  enhancer       CMV enhancer: human cytomegalovirus immediate early enhancer
   5263..5367    +  promoter       AmpR promoter: bla
   5368..6228    +  CDS            AmpR: β-lactamase; bla; confers resistance to ampicillin, carbenicillin, and related antibiotics
   6399..6987    +  rep_origin     ori: high-copy-number ColE1/pMB1/pBR322/pUC origin of replication
   7170..7224    +  CDS            lacI (fragment): lac repressor; lacI; The lac repressor binds to the lac operator to inhibit transcription in E. coli. This inhibition can be relieved by adding lactose or isopropyl-β-D-thiogalactopyranoside (IPTG).
   7226..7360    -  polyA_signal   SV40 poly(A) signal: SV40 polyadenylation signal
   7380..7515    -  rep_origin     SV40 ori: SV40 origin of replication
   7539..7561    -  promoter       SV40 promoter (fragment): SV40 enhancer and early promoter
   7568..7607    +  CDS            lacI (fragment): lac repressor; lacI; The lac repressor binds to the lac operator to inhibit transcription in E. coli. This inhibition can be relieved by adding lactose or isopropyl-β-D-thiogalactopyranoside (IPTG).
   7620..7641    +  protein_bind   CAP binding site: CAP binding activates transcription in the presence of cAMP. E. coli catabolite activator protein
   7656..7686    +  promoter       lac promoter: promoter for the E. coli lac operon
   7694..7710    +  protein_bind   lac operator: The lac repressor binds to the lac operator to inhibit transcription in E. coli. This inhibition can be relieved by adding lactose or isopropyl-β-D-thiogalactopyranoside (IPTG). lac repressor encoded by lacI
>Addgene plasmid #244580 | CL20_mEGFP_FOidr_028 | addgene full sequence | sequence record 487942 | Addgene NGS Result
AAAAAAAATCTAACCTCAAGTCAAGGCTTTTCTATGGAATAAGGAATGGACAGCAGGGGGCTGTTTCATA
TACTGATGACCTCTTTATAGCCAACCTTTGTTCATGGCAGCCAGCATATGGGCATATGTTGCCAAACTCT
AAACCAAATACTCATTCTGATGTTTTAAATGATTTGCCCTCCCATATGTCCTTCCGAGTGAGAGACACAA
AAAATTCCAACACACTATTGCAATGAAAATAAATTTCCTTTATTAGCCAGAAGTCAGATGCTCAAGGGGC
TTCATGATGTCCCCATAATTTTTGGCAGAGGGAAAAAGATCTGCTAGCTCGAGCAGCTGAAGCTTTATTG
AGGCTTAAGCAGTGGGTTCCCTAGTTAGCCAGAGAGCTCCCAGGCTCAGATCTGGTCTAACCAGAGAGAC
CCAGTACAGGCAAAAAGCAGATCTTGTCTTCTTTGGGAGTGAATTAGCCCTTCCAGTCCCCCCTTTTCTT
TTAAAAAGTGGCTAAGATCTACAGCTGCCTTGTAAGTCATTGGTCTTAAAGGTACCGTAATCTTATCTAG
AACCGGTTCAGTCGCCGCTTAATAAGCCGTTGGGCAAGCCCGGTGCACCCAGCGGCGCTGGAGCCGGGTC
CGGCGGACGCTGCGCGCCCGTCACCAGACGGGTGATCGCTTCCGGGTATTCCATCAGCATCGGTTCGGTG
GTGTGCGGGGCCACCGGAATGCCCTGATTTAGCAGCTGTTGGAACTCACTGTTGTCCACGCTTGCCAAGT
CGGTAAACACCGCCGGGTCCGTTGAGTTGCCCAACAGCGCGCCAAGATCCTCATCATCAAATTGCAGCTG
CAGCAGCGCCTCCGACAGCGTACCCTCACCCGCCTGTGTCGGCTTCGGGGCCGGAGGCGCGACCGCTTGA
GGCGGACCCGGCGCCAGGACTGGAACCGGTGCCGGCGCTTGAGCCAGAGCGCTTACCATGGCCGGAGCCG
GCGCCGGAGCCGGGGCTTGGGGCAGAACCTGCGGTGGCGCTGGCGCCAAAGCGCTCGCTTGTGAGATTTG
ACCAGACGGGAACACCATCGTCGGGAACTCATCATAGTTAATGGTGGACAAAGATGAAGTAAACGGGTAG
GGCTGAGGCGCCGGCTTCGGCACGGAAGCAGAGCTCCGAGACGGCACCGCAATGCGACGCGGGGGCGGAC
GTGGGTCGGTCGGGCCGCTAAACGGGCTCTTTTTCATGATGCTTTTAAAGGTTTCGTACGTACGTTTGCG
CTTCTCCTCAATGCGGTGGCGGTCGTCGGTGTCCGGCAGATATTGGAACTCCATCGGTTCGGACAGTTCA
CGGTCGCTTGGGCGACGCAGCTGCATGCTCACGCGCACCGGCGCTTGCAGGCTCGGCCGGGAAGCGGCCG
CACTTCCCCCGGAGCCTCCGCTTCCGCCCTTGTACAGCTCGTCCATGCCGAGAGTGATCCCGGCGGCGGT
CACGAACTCCAGCAGGACCATGTGATCGCGCTTCTCGTTGGGGTCTTTGCTCAGCTTGGACTGGGTGCTC
AGGTAGTGGTTGTCGGGCAGCAGCACGGGGCCGTCGCCGATGGGGGTGTTCTGCTGGTAGTGGTCGGCGA
GCTGCACGCTGCCGTCCTCGATGTTGTGGCGGATCTTGAAGTTCACCTTGATGCCGTTCTTCTGCTTGTC
GGCCATGATATAGACGTTGTGGCTGTTGTAGTTGTACTCCAGCTTGTGCCCCAGGATGTTGCCGTCCTCC
TTGAAGTCGATGCCCTTCAGCTCGATGCGGTTCACCAGGGTGTCGCCCTCGAACTTCACCTCGGCGCGGG
TCTTGTAGTTGCCGTCGTCCTTGAAGAAGATGGTGCGCTCCTGGACGTAGCCTTCGGGCATGGCGGACTT
GAAGAAGTCGTGCTGCTTCATGTGGTCGGGGTAGCGGCTGAAGCACTGCACGCCGTAGGTCAGGGTGGTC
ACGAGGGTGGGCCAGGGCACGGGCAGCTTGCCGGTGGTGCAGATGAACTTCAGGGTCAGCTTGCCGTAGG
TGGCATCGCCCTCGCCCTCGCCGGACACGCTGAACTTGTGGCCGTTTACGTCGCCGTCCAGCTCGACCAG
GATGGGCACCACCCCGGTGAACAGCTCCTCGCCCTTGCTCACCATGGTGGCGACCGGTGGATCCCGGGCC
CGCGGTACCGTCGACTGCAGAATTCGGTTCACTAAACGAGCCCGGTTCACTAAACGAGCTCTGCTTATAT
AGACCTCCCACCGTACACGCCTACCGCCCATTTGCGTCAATGGGGCGGAGTTGTTACGACATTTTGGAAA
GTCCCGTTGATTTTGGTGCCAAAACAAACTCCCATTGACGTCAATGGGGTGGAGACTTGGAAATCCCCGT
GAGTCAAACCGCTATCCACGCCCATTGATGTACTGCCAAAACCGCATCACCATGGTAATAGCGATGACTA
ATACGTAGATGTACTGCCAAGTAGGAAAGTCCCATAAGGTCATGTACTGGGCATAATGCCAGGCGGGCCA
TTTACCGTCATTGACGTCAATAGGGGGCGTACTTGGCATATGATACACTTGATGTACTGCCAAGTGGGCA
GTTTACCGTAAATACTCCACCCATTGACGTCAATGGAAAGTCCCTATTGGCGTTACTATGGGAACATACG
TCATTATTGACGTCAATGGGCGGGGGTCGTTGGGCGGTCAGCCAGGCGGGCCATTTACCGTAAGTTATGT
AACGCGGAACTCCATATATGGGCTATGAACTAATGACCCCGTAATTGATTACTATTAATAACTAGCACGC
GTTCGAAGCTTGAGCTCGGTCCCCTCGGGGTTGGGAGGTGGGTCTGAAACGATAATGGTGAATATCCCTG
CCTAACTCTATTCACTATAGAAAGTACAGCAAAAACTATTCTTAAACCTACCAAGCCTCCTACTATCATT
ATGAATAATTTTATATACCACAGCCAATTTGTTATGTTAAACCAATTCCACAAACTTGCCCATTTATCTA
ATTCCAATAATTCTTGTTCATTCTTTTCTTGCTGGTTTTGCGATTCTTCAATTAAGGAGTGTATTAAGCT
TGTGTAATTGTTAATTTCTCTGTCCCACTCCATCCAGGTCGTGTGATTCCAAATCTGTTCCAGAGATTTA
TTACTCCAACTAGCATTCCAAGGCACAGCAGTGGTGCAAATGAGTTTTCCAGAGCAACCCCAAATCCCCA
GGAGCTGTTGATCCTTTAGGTATCTTTCCACAGCCAGGATTCTTGCCTGGAGCTGCTTGATGCCCCAGAC
TGTGAGTTGCAACAGATGCTGTTGCGCCTCAATAGCCCTCAGCAAATTGTTCTGCTGCTGCACTATACCA
GACAATAATTGTCTGGCCTGTACCGTCAGCGTCATTGACGCTGCGCCCATAGTGCTTCCTGCTGCTCCCA
AGAACCCAAGGAACAAAGCTCCTATTCCCACTGCTCTTTTTTCTCTCTGCACCACTCTTCTCTTTGCCTT
GGTGGGTGCTACTCCTAATGGTTCAATTTTTACTACTTTATATTTATATAATTCACTTCTCCAATTGTCC
CTCATATCTCCTCCTTATGGTGTTTTACTAAACTTTTCCATGTTCTAATCCTCATCCTGTCTACTTGCCA
CACAATCATCACCTGCCATCTGTTTTCCATAATCCCTAATGATCTTTGCTTTTCTTCTTGGCACTACTTT
TATGTCACTATTATCTTGTATTACTACTGCCCCTTCACCTTTCCAGAGGAGCTTTGCTGGTCCTTTCCAA
AGTGGATTTCTGCTGTCCCTGTAATAAACCCGAAAATTTTGAATTTTTGTAATTTGTTTTTGTAATTCTT
TAGTTTGTATGTCTGTTGCTATTATGTCTACTATTCTTTCCCCTGCACTGTACCCCCCAATCCCCCCTTT
TCTTTTAAAATTGTGGATGAATACTGCCATTTGTACTGCTGTCTTAAGATGTTCAGCCTGATCTCTTACC
TGTCCTATAATTTTCTTTAATTCTTTATTCATAGATTCTACTACTCCTTGACTTTGGGGATTGTAGGGAA
TTTCCAGGTCTGAAGATCCTGCTGCTTGCTGTGCTTTTTTCTTACTTTTGTTTTGCTCTTCCTCTATCTT
GTCTAAAGCTTCCTTGGTGTCTTTTATCTCTATCCTTTGATGCACACAATAGAGGGTTGCTACTGTATTA
TATAATGATCTAAGTTCTTCTGATCCTGTCTGAAGGGATGGTTGTAGCTGTCCCAGTATTTGTCTACAGC
CTTCTGATGTTTCTAACAGGCCAGTATTAACTGCGAATCGTTCTAGCTCCCTGCTTGCCCATACTATATG
TTTTAATTTATATTTTTTCTTTCCCCCTGGCCTTAACCGAATTTTTTCCCATCGCGATCTAATTCTCCCC
CGCTTAATACTGACGCTCTCGCACCCATCTCTCTCCTTCTAGCCTCCGCTAGTCAAAATTTTTGGCGTAC
TCACCAGTCGCCGCCCCTCGCCTCTTGCCGTGCGCGCTTCAGCAAGCCGAGTCCTGCGTCGAGAGAGCTC
CTCTGGTTTCCCTTTCGCTTTCAAGTCCCTGTTCGGGCGCCACTGCTAGAGATTTTCCACACTGACTAAA
AGGGTCTGAGGGATCTCTAGTTACCAGAGTCACACAACAGACGGGCACACACTACTTGAAGCACTCAAGG
CAAGCTTTATTGAGGCTTAAGCAGTGGGTTCCCTAGTTAGCCAGAGAGCTCCCAGGCTCAGATCTGGTCT
AACCAGAGAGACCCAGTACAGGCAAAAAGCAGCTGCTTATATGCAGGATCTGAGGGCTCGCCACTCCCCA
GTCCCGCCCAGGCCACGCCTCCCATGGTAATAGCGATGACTAATACGTAGATGTACTGCCAAGTAGGAAA
GTCCCATAAGGTCATGTACTGGGCATAATGCCAGGCGGGCCATTTACCGTCATTGACGTCAATAGGGGGC
GTACTTGGCATATGATACACTTGATGTACTGCCAAGTGGGCAGTTTACCGTAAATACTCCACCCATTGAC
GTCAATGGAAAGTCCCTATTGGCGTTACTATGGGAACATACGTCATTATTGACGTCAATGGGCGGGGGTC
GTTGGGCGGTCAGCCAGGCGGGCCATTTACCGTAAGTTATGTAACGCGGAACTCCATATATGGGCTATGA
ACTAATGACCCCGTAATTGATTACTATTAATAACTAGTCAATAATCAATGTCGACCCAGGTGGCACTTTT
CGGGGAAATGTGCGCGGAACCCCTATTTGTTTATTTTTCTAAATACATTCAAATATGTATCCGCTCATGA
GACAATAACCCTGATAAATGCTTCAATAATATTGAAAAAGGAAGAGTATGAGTATTCAACATTTCCGTGT
CGCCCTTATTCCCTTTTTTGCGGCATTTTGCCTTCCTGTTTTTGCTCACCCAGAAACGCTGGTGAAAGTA
AAAGATGCTGAAGATCAGTTGGGTGCACGAGTGGGTTACATCGAACTGGATCTCAACAGCGGTAAGATCC
TTGAGAGTTTTCGCCCCGAAGAACGTTTTCCAATGATGAGCACTTTTAAAGTTCTGCTATGTGGCGCGGT
ATTATCCCGTATTGACGCCGGGCAAGAGCAACTCGGTCGCCGCATACACTATTCTCAGAATGACTTGGTT
GAGTACTCACCAGTCACAGAAAAGCATCTTACGGATGGCATGACAGTAAGAGAATTATGCAGTGCTGCCA
TAACCATGAGTGATAACACTGCGGCCAACTTACTTCTGACAACGATCGGAGGACCGAAGGAGCTAACCGC
TTTTTTGCACAACATGGGGGATCATGTAACTCGCCTTGATCGTTGGGAACCGGAGCTGAATGAAGCCATA
CCAAACGACGAGCGTGACACCACGATGCCTGTAGCAATGGCAACAACGTTGCGCAAACTATTAACTGGCG
AACTACTTACTCTAGCTTCCCGGCAACAATTAATAGACTGGATGGAGGCGGATAAAGTTGCAGGACCACT
TCTGCGCTCGGCCCTTCCGGCTGGCTGGTTTATTGCTGATAAATCTGGAGCCGGTGAGCGTGGGTCTCGC
GGTATCATTGCAGCACTGGGGCCAGATGGTAAGCCCTCCCGTATCGTAGTTATCTACACGACGGGGAGTC
AGGCAACTATGGATGAACGAAATAGACAGATCGCTGAGATAGGTGCCTCACTGATTAAGCATTGGTAACT
GTCAGACCAAGTTTACTCATATATACTTTAGATTGATTTAAAACTTCATTTTTAATTTAAAAGGATCTAG
GTGAAGATCCTTTTTGATAATCTCATGACCAAAATCCCTTAACGTGAGTTTTCGTTCCACTGAGCGTCAG
ACCCCGTAGAAAAGATCAAAGGATCTTCTTGAGATCCTTTTTTTCTGCGCGTAATCTGCTGCTTGCAAAC
AAAAAAACCACCGCTACCAGCGGTGGTTTGTTTGCCGGATCAAGAGCTACCAACTCTTTTTCCGAAGGTA
ACTGGCTTCAGCAGAGCGCAGATACCAAATACTGTTCTTCTAGTGTAGCCGTAGTTAGGCCACCACTTCA
AGAACTCTGTAGCACCGCCTACATACCTCGCTCTGCTAATCCTGTTACCAGTGGCTGCTGCCAGTGGCGA
TAAGTCGTGTCTTACCGGGTTGGACTCAAGACGATAGTTACCGGATAAGGCGCAGCGGTCGGGCTGAACG
GGGGGTTCGTGCACACAGCCCAGCTTGGAGCGAACGACCTACACCGAACTGAGATACCTACAGCGTGAGC
TATGAGAAAGCGCCACGCTTCCCGAAGGGAGAAAGGCGGACAGGTATCCGGTAAGCGGCAGGGTCGGAAC
AGGAGAGCGCACGAGGGAGCTTCCAGGGGGAAACGCCTGGTATCTTTATAGTCCTGTCGGGTTTCGCCAC
CTCTGACTTGAGCGTCGATTTTTGTGATGCTCGTCAGGGGGGCGGAGCCTATGGAAAAACGCCAGCAACG
CGGCCTTTTTACGGTTCCTGGCCTTTTGCTGGCCTTTTGCTCACATGTTCTTTCCTGCGTTATCCCCTGA
TTCTGTGGATAACCGTATTACCGCCTTTGAGTGAGCTGATACCGCTCGCCGCAGCCGAACGACCGAGCGC
AGCGAGTCAGTGAGCGAGGAAGCGGAAGAGCGCCCAATACGCAAACCGCCTCTCCCCGCGCGTTGGCCGA
TTCATTAATGCAGCGGATCCAGACATGATAAGATACATTGATGAGTTTGGACAAACCACAACTAGAATGC
AGTGAAAAAAATGCTTTATTTGTGAAATTTGTGATGCTATTGCTTTATTTGTAACCATTATAAGCTGCAA
TAAACAAGTTAGCTTTTTGCAAAAGCCTAGGCCTCCAAAAAAGCCTCCTCACTACTTCTGGAATAGCTCA
GAGGCCGAGGCGGCCTCGGCCTCTGCATAAATAAAAAAAATTAGTCAGCCATGGGGCGGAGAATGGGCGG
AACTGGGCGGAGTTAGGGGCGGGATGGGCGGAGTTAGGGGCGGGACTATGGTTGCTGACTAATTGAGATG
CGGATCCGCTGGCACGACAGGTTTCCCGACTGGAAAGCGGGCAGTGAGCGCAACGCAATTAATGTGAGTT
AGCTCACTCATTAGGCACCCCAGGCTTTACACTTTATGCTTCCGGCTCGTATGTTGTGTGGAATTGTGAG
CGGATAACAATTTCACACAGGAAACAGCTATGACCATGATTACGCCAAGCTTGGGCTGCAGGTCGAGGGA
TCTCCATAAGAGAAGAGGGACAGCTATGACTGGGAGTAGTCAGGAGAGGAGGAAAAATCTGGCTAGTAAA
ACATGTAAGGAAAATTTTAGGGATGTTAAAGAAAAAAATAACACAAAACAAAATAT
